Addgene plasmid #65178: pYTK071
Purpose: Encodes ConR5 as a Type 5 part to be used in the Dueber YTK system
Depositing lab: John Dueber. Depositing organization: University of California, Berkeley. Publication: A Highly Characterized Yeast Toolkit for Modular, Multipart Assembly. Lee ME, DeLoache WC, Cervantes B, Dueber JE. ACS Synth Biol. 2015 Apr 14. 10.1021/sb500366v PubMed 25871405.
Backbone
  Vector backbone: pYTK001
  Vector type: Bacterial Expression
Growth in bacteria
  Bacterial resistance: Chloramphenicol, 25 μg/mL
  Growth temperature: 37°C
  Growth strain: DH10B
  Copy number: High Copy
Gene/Insert
  Gene/Insert name: ConR5
  Species: Synthetic
  Cloning method: Restriction Enzyme; 5′ cloning site BsmBI (destroyed during cloning); 3′ cloning site BsmBI (destroyed during cloning)
Terms and licenses: Academic/Nonprofit Terms; Industry Terms: Not Available to Industry
Depositor comments: Type 5 parts are 3' assembly connectors in the Duebery YTK. For more information, please visit the supplemental information in PMID:25871405.
How to cite: pYTK071 was a gift from John Dueber (Addgene plasmid # 65178 ; http://n2t.net/addgene:65178 ; RRID:Addgene_65178)
