[The description below was written by a language model from this plasmid's Addgene catalogue record and pLannotate feature annotations shown in this document.]
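Description:
pYTK071 is a small (about 1.8 kb) part-storage plasmid from a modular yeast toolkit (YTK) for hierarchical, multipart Golden Gate-style assembly. It is built on the toolkit's part entry vector pYTK001 and, although catalogued as a bacterial expression vector, it serves essentially as an E. coli-propagated carrier for a single standardized DNA part. The annotated backbone is minimal. It has a high-copy ColE1/pUC-type origin of replication and a chloramphenicol acetyltransferase (cat) gene driven by its native cat promoter and followed by the phage lambda t0 terminator, which provides chloramphenicol selection. No yeast origin, yeast marker or expression cassette is annotated, consistent with a plasmid that is only meant to hold and donate a part.

The payload is ConR5, a synthetic sequence classified as a Type 5 part, which in this system is a 3' assembly connector. It was inserted into the entry vector through BsmBI sites that were destroyed during cloning. The automated feature table does not annotate the ConR5 insert itself, so its exact position and internal composition are not given in the record; it presumably lies in the unannotated region outside the origin and resistance cassette. Assembly connectors in such toolkits flank a transcriptional unit. A right-hand connector like ConR5 is paired with a matching left-hand connector on a neighbouring cassette, which sets the order in which several cassettes are joined into a multigene construct. The plasmid is therefore typically combined with promoter, coding sequence, terminator and other typed parts when building cassettes for yeast engineering.
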