Features (pLannotate 1.2.2; 4 found; start..end, strand, type, name):
    200..234     -  terminator     lambda t0 terminator: minimal transcription terminator from phage lambda (Scholtissek and Grosse, 1987)
    308..964     -  CDS            cat: CAT_ECOLX - Experimental evidence at protein level: Swiss-Prot protein existence level 1. This enzyme is an effector of chloramphenicol resistance in bacteria. From Escherichia coli. This protein is used as a marker in many commonly used cloning vectors, such as pACYC184.
    965..1062    -  promoter       cat promoter: promoter of the E. coli cat gene encoding chloramphenicol acetyltransferase
   1146..1734    +  rep_origin     ori: high-copy-number ColE1/pMB1/pBR322/pUC origin of replication
>Addgene plasmid #65178 | pYTK071 | depositor full sequence | sequence record 110231 | Full Sequence
TCGGTCTCAGCTGAAGTTGAGACGACGCACAAGGTCAGGGCACTCATGCGACAATCAACTCGATGCATGA
TCCGCACCATTGTCGAGGGGCCAGCGTCAATAGTGCCGATGACCACAGACCCGGTTAAGACATAGCCGAA
TGGAGCCGCGCCGACCACAGAATGATAACTAGTGCACTGCAGTACATGAGACCAGACCAATAAAAAACGC
CCGGCGGCAACCGAGCGTTCTGAACAAATCCAGATGGAGTTCTGAGGTCATTACTGGATCTATCAACAGG
AGTCCAAGCGAGCTCGATATCAAATTACGCCCCGCCCTGCCACTCATCGCAGTACTGTTGTAATTCATTA
AGCATTCTGCCGACATGGAAGCCATCACAAACGGCATGATGAACCTGAATCGCCAGCGGCATCAGCACCT
TGTCGCCTTGCGTATAATATTTGCCCATGGTGAAAACGGGGGCGAAGAAGTTGTCCATATTGGCCACGTT
TAAATCAAAACTGGTGAAACTCACCCAGGGATTGGCTGAAACGAAAAACATATTCTCAATAAACCCTTTA
GGGAAATAGGCCAGGTTTTCACCGTAACACGCCACATCTTGCGAATATATGTGTAGAAACTGCCGGAAAT
CGTCGTGGTATTCACTCCAGAGCGATGAAAACGTTTCAGTTTGCTCATGGAAAACGGTGTAACAAGGGTG
AACACTATCCCATATCACCAGCTCACCGTCTTTCATTGCCATACGAAATTCCGGATGAGCATTCATCAGG
CGGGCAAGAATGTGAATAAAGGCCGGATAAAACTTGTGCTTATTTTTCTTTACGGTCTTTAAAAAGGCCG
TAATATCCAGCTGAACGGTCTGGTTATAGGTACATTGAGCAACTGACTGAAATGCCTCAAAATGTTCTTT
ACGATGCCATTGGGATATATCAACGGTGGTATATCCAGTGATTTTTTTCTCCATTTTAGCTTCCTTAGCT
CCTGAAAATCTCGATAACTCAAAAAATACGCCCGGTAGTGATCTTATTTCATTATGGTGAAAGTTGGAAC
CTCTTACGTGCCCGATCAATCATGACCAAAATCCCTTAACGTGAGTTTTCGTTCCACTGAGCGTCAGACC
CCGTAGAAAAGATCAAAGGATCTTCTTGAGATCCTTTTTTTCTGCGCGTAATCTGCTGCTTGCAAACAAA
AAAACCACCGCTACCAGCGGTGGTTTGTTTGCCGGATCAAGAGCTACCAACTCTTTTTCCGAAGGTAACT
GGCTTCAGCAGAGCGCAGATACCAAATACTGTTCTTCTAGTGTAGCCGTAGTTAGGCCACCACTTCAAGA
ACTCTGTAGCACCGCCTACATACCTCGCTCTGCTAATCCTGTTACCAGTGGCTGCTGCCAGTGGCGATAA
GTCGTGTCTTACCGGGTTGGACTCAAGACGATAGTTACCGGATAAGGCGCAGCGGTCGGGCTGAACGGGG
GGTTCGTGCACACAGCCCAGCTTGGAGCGAACGACCTACACCGAACTGAGATACCTACAGCGTGAGCTAT
GAGAAAGCGCCACGCTTCCCGAAGGGAGAAAGGCGGACAGGTATCCGGTAAGCGGCAGGGTCGGAACAGG
AGAGCGCACGAGGGAGCTTCCAGGGGGAAACGCCTGGTATCTTTATAGTCCTGTCGGGTTTCGCCACCTC
TGACTTGAGCGTCGATTTTTGTGATGCTCGTCAGGGGGGCGGAGCCTATGGAAAAACGCCAGCAACGCGG
CCTTTTTACGGTTCCTGGCCTTTTGCTGGCCTTTTGCTCACATGTTCTTTCCTGCGTTATCCCCTGATTC
TGTGGATAACCGTAG
