>Addgene plasmid #65178 | pYTK071 | addgene partial sequence | sequence record 112744 | CAT-F 5'-GTTTGTGATGGCTTCCATGTC-3'
GAGTGGCAGGGCGGGGCGTAATTTGATATCGAGCTCGCTTGGACTCCTGTTGATAGATCCAGTAATGACC
TCAGAACTCCATCTGGATTTGTTCAGAACGCTCGGTTGCCGCCGGGCGTTTTTTATTGGTCTGGTCTCAT
GTACTGCAGTGCACTAGTTATCATTCTGTGGTCGGCGCGGCTCCATTCGGCTATGTCTTAACCGGGTCTG
TGGTCATCGGCACTATTGACGCTGGCCCCTCGACAATGGTGCGGATCATGCATCGAGTTGATTGTCGCAT
GAGTGCCCTGACCTTGTGCGTCGTCTCAACTTCAGCTGAGACCGACTACGGTTATCCACAGAATCAGGGG
ATAACGCAGGAAAGAACATGTGAGCAAAAGGCCAGCAAAAGGCCAGGAACCGTAAAAAGGCCGCGTTGCT
GGCGTTTTTCCATAGGCTCCGCCCCCCTGACGAGCATCACAAAAATCGACGCTCAAGTCAGAGGTGGCGA
AACCCGACAGGACTATAAAGATACCAGGCGTTTCCCCCTGGAAGCTCCCTCGTGCGCTCTCCTGTTCCGA
CCCTGCCGCTTACCGGATACCTGTCCGCCTTTCTCCCTTCGGGAA
