>Addgene plasmid #65178 | pYTK071 | addgene partial sequence | sequence record 218304 | pRS414-R 5'-CACCTCTGACTTGAGCGTCG-3'
TTTTGCTGGCCTTTTGCTCACATGTTCTTTCCTGCGTTATCCCCTGATTCTGTGGATAACCGTAGTCGGT
CTCAGCTGAAGTTGAGACGACGCACAAGGTCAGGGCACTCATGCGACAATCAACTCGATGCATGATCCGC
ACCATTGTCGAGGGGCCAGCGTCAATAGTGCCGATGACCACAGACCCGGTTAAGACATAGCCGAATGGAG
CCGCGCCGACCACAGAATGATAACTAGTGCACTGCAGTACATGAGACCAGACCAATAAAAAACGCCCGGC
GGCAACCGAGCGTTCTGAACAAATCCAGATGGAGTTCTGAGGTCATTACTGGATCTATCAACAGGAGTCC
AAGCGAGCTCGATATCAAATTACGCCCCGCCCTGCCACTCATCGCAGTACTGTTGTAATTCATTAAGCAT
TCTGCCGACATGGAAGCCATCACAAACGGCATGATGAACCTGAATCGCCAGCGGCATCAGCACCTTGTCG
CCTTGCGTATAATATTTGCCCATGGTGAAAACGGGGGCGAAGAAGTTGTCCATATTGGCCACGTTTAAAT
CAAAACTGGTGAAACTCACCCAGGGATTGGCTGAAACGAAAAACATATTCTCAATAAACCCTTTAGGGAA
ATAGGCCAGGTTTTCACCGTAACACGCCACATCTTGCGAATATATGTGTAGAAACTGCCGGAAATCGTCG
TGGTATTCACTCCAGAGCGATGAAAACGTTTCAGTTTGCTCATGGAAAACGGTGTAACAAGGGTGAACAC
TATCCCATATCACCAGCTCACCGTCTTTCATTGCCATACGAAATTCCGGATGA
